>Addgene plasmid #141791 | TFORF1086 | addgene full sequence | sequence record 454917 | Addgene NGS Result
TTAATGTAGTCTTATGCAATACTCTTGTAGTCTTGCAACATGGTAACGATGAGTTAGCAACATGCCTTAC
AAGGAGAGAAAAAGCACCGTGCATGCCGATTGGTGGAAGTAAGGTGGTACGATCGTGCCTTATTAGGAAG
GCAACAGACGGGTCTGACATGGATTGGACGAACCACTGAATTGCCGCATTGCAGAGATATTGTATTTAAG
TGCCTAGCTCGATACATAAACGGGTCTCTCTGGTTAGACCAGATCTGAGCCTGGGAGCTCTCTGGCTAAC
TAGGGAACCCACTGCTTAAGCCTCAATAAAGCTTGCCTTGAGTGCTTCAAGTAGTGTGTGCCCGTCTGTT
GTGTGACTCTGGTAACTAGAGATCCCTCAGACCCTTTTAGTCAGTGTGGAAAATCTCTAGCAGTGGCGCC
CGAACAGGGACTTGAAAGCGAAAGGGAAACCAGAGGAGCTCTCTCGACGCAGGACTCGGCTTGCTGAAGC
GCGCACGGCAAGAGGCGAGGGGCGGCGACTGGTGAGTACGCCAAAAATTTTGACTAGCGGAGGCTAGAAG
GAGAGAGATGGGTGCGAGAGCGTCAGTATTAAGCGGGGGAGAATTAGATCGCGATGGGAAAAAATTCGGT
TAAGGCCAGGGGGAAAGAAAAAATATAAATTAAAACATATAGTATGGGCAAGCAGGGAGCTAGAACGATT
CGCAGTTAATCCTGGCCTGTTAGAAACATCAGAAGGCTGTAGACAAATACTGGGACAGCTACAACCATCC
CTTCAGACAGGATCAGAAGAACTTAGATCATTATATAATACAGTAGCAACCCTCTATTGTGTGCATCAAA
GGATAGAGATAAAAGACACCAAGGAAGCTTTAGACAAGATAGAGGAAGAGCAAAACAAAAGTAAGACCAC
CGCACAGCAAGCGGCCGCTGATCTTCAGACCTGGAGGAGGAGATATGAGGGACAATTGGAGAAGTGAATT
ATATAAATATAAAGTAGTAAAAATTGAACCATTAGGAGTAGCACCCACCAAGGCAAAGAGAAGAGTGGTG
CAGAGAGAAAAAAGAGCAGTGGGAATAGGAGCTTTGTTCCTTGGGTTCTTGGGAGCAGCAGGAAGCACTA
TGGGCGCAGCGTCAATGACGCTGACGGTACAGGCCAGACAATTATTGTCTGGTATAGTGCAGCAGCAGAA
CAATTTGCTGAGGGCTATTGAGGCGCAACAGCATCTGTTGCAACTCACAGTCTGGGGCATCAAGCAGCTC
CAGGCAAGAATCCTGGCTGTGGAAAGATACCTAAAGGATCAACAGCTCCTGGGGATTTGGGGTTGCTCTG
GAAAACTCATTTGCACCACTGCTGTGCCTTGGAATGCTAGTTGGAGTAATAAATCTCTGGAACAGATTTG
GAATCACACGACCTGGATGGAGTGGGACAGAGAAATTAACAATTACACAAGCTTAATACACTCCTTAATT
GAAGAATCGCAAAACCAGCAAGAAAAGAATGAACAAGAATTATTGGAATTAGATAAATGGGCAAGTTTGT
GGAATTGGTTTAACATAACAAATTGGCTGTGGTATATAAAATTATTCATAATGATAGTAGGAGGCTTGGT
AGGTTTAAGAATAGTTTTTGCTGTACTTTCTATAGTGAATAGAGTTAGGCAGGGATATTCACCATTATCG
TTTCAGACCCACCTCCCAACCCCGAGGGGACCCATGCATTGCATCTCAATTAGTCAGCAACCAGGTGTGG
AAAGTCCCCAGGCTCCCCAGCAGGCAGAAGTATGCAAAGCATGCGTCTCAATTAGTCAGCAACCATAGTC
CCGCCCCTAACTCCGCCCATCCCGCCCCTAACTCCGCCCAGTTCCGCCCATTCTCCGCCCCATGGCTGAC
TAATTTTTTTTATTTATGCAGAGGCCGAGGCCGCCTCGGCCTCTGAGCTATTCCAGAAGTAGTGAGGAGG
CTTTTTTGGAGGCCTAGGCTTTTGCAAAAAGCTTTCTAGAGGTACCACCGGAGCTTACCATGACCGAGTA
CAAGCCCACGGTGCGCCTCGCCACCCGCGACGACGTCCCCAGGGCCGTACGCACCCTCGCCGCCGCGTTC
GCCGACTACCCCGCCACGCGCCACACCGTCGATCCGGACCGCCACATCGAGCGGGTCACCGAGCTGCAAG
AACTCTTCCTCACGCGCGTCGGGCTCGACATCGGCAAGGTGTGGGTCGCGGACGACGGCGCCGCCGTGGC
GGTCTGGACCACGCCGGAGAGCGTCGAAGCGGGGGCGGTGTTCGCCGAGATCGGCCCGCGCATGGCCGAG
TTGAGCGGTTCCCGGCTGGCCGCGCAGCAACAGATGGAAGGCCTCCTGGCGCCGCACCGGCCCAAGGAGC
CCGCGTGGTTCCTGGCCACCGTCGGCGTCTCGCCCGACCACCAGGGCAAGGGTCTGGGCAGCGCCGTCGT
GCTCCCCGGAGTGGAGGCGGCCGAGCGCGCCGGGGTGCCCGCCTTCCTGGAGACCTCCGCGCCCCGCAAC
CTCCCCTTCTACGAGCGGCTCGGCTTCACCGTCACCGCCGACGTCGAGGTGCCCGAAGGACCGCGCACCT
GGTGCATGACCCGCAAGCCCGGTGCCAGTTAACGAATTCTAGATCTTGAGACAAATGGCAGTATTCATCC
ACAATTTTAAAAGAAAAGGGGGGATTGGGGGGTACAGTGCAGGGGAAAGAATAGTAGACATAATAGCAAC
AGACATACAAACTAAAGAATTACAAAAACAAATTACAAAAATTCAAAATTTTCGGGTTTATTACAGGGAC
AGCAGAGATCCACTTTGGCGCCGGCTCGAGGCCTGCAGGTGCAAAGATGGATAAAGTTTTAAACAGAGAG
GAATCTTTGCAGCTAATGGACCTTCTAGGTCTTGAAAGGAGTGGGAATTGGCTCCGGTGCCCGTCAGTGG
GCAGAGCGCACATCGCCCACAGTCCCCGAGAAGTTGGGGGGAGGGGTCGGCAATTGAACCGGTGCCTAGA
GAAGGTGGCGCGGGGTAAACTGGGAAAGTGATGTCGTGTACTGGCTCCGCCTTTTTCCCGAGGGTGGGGG
AGAACCGTATATAAGTGCAGTAGTCGCCGTGAACGTTCTTTTTCGCAACGGGTTTGCCGCCAGAACACAG
GTAAGTGCCGTGTGTGGTTCCCGCGGGCCTGGCCTCTTTACGGGTTATGGCCCTTGCGTGCCTTGAATTA
CTTCCACCTGGCTGCAGTACGTGATTCTTGATCCCGAGCTTCGGGTTGGAAGTGGGTGGGAGAGTTCGAG
GCCTTGCGCTTAAGGAGCCCCTTCGCCTCGTGCTTGAGTTGAGGCCTGGCCTGGGCGCTGGGGCCGCCGC
GTGCGAATCTGGTGGCACCTTCGCGCCTGTCTCGCTGCTTTCGATAAGTCTCTAGCCATTTAAAATTTTT
GATGACCTGCTGCGACGCTTTTTTTCTGGCAAGATAGTCTTGTAAATGCGGGCCAAGATCTGCACACTGG
TATTTCGGTTTTTGGGGCCGCGGGCGGCGACGGGGCCCGTGCGTCCCAGCGCACATGTTCGGCGAGGCGG
GGCCTGCGAGCGCGGCCACCGAGAATCGGACGGGGGTAGTCTCAAGCTGGCCGGCCTGCTCTGGTGCCTG
GCCTCGCGCCGCCGTGTATCGCCCCGCCCTGGGCGGCAAGGCTGGCCCGGTCGGCACCAGTTGCGTGAGC
GGAAAGATGGCCGCTTCCCGGCCCTGCTGCAGGGAGCTCAAAATGGAGGACGCGGCGCTCGGGAGAGCGG
GCGGGTGAGTCACCCACACAAAGGAAAAGGGCCTTTCCGTCCTCAGCCGTCGCTTCATGTGACTCCACGG
AGTACCGGGCGCCGTCCAGGCACCTCGATTAGTTCTCGAGCTTTTGGAGTACGTCGTCTTTAGGTTGGGG
GGAGGGGTTTTATGCGATGGAGTTTCCCCACACTGAGTGGGTGGAGACTGAAGTTAGGCCAGCTTGGCAC
TTGATGTAATTCTCCTTGGAATTTGCCCTTTTTGAGTTTGGATCTTGGTTCATTCTCAAGCCTCAGACAG
TGGTTCAAAGTTTTTTTCTTCCATTTCAGGTGTCGTGAGGCTAGCACCGCCACC
[1317 nt withheld, positions 4115-5431]
TAGTAATGAACTAGTCCGTAACTTGAAAGTATTTCGATTTCTTGGCTTTATATATCTTGTGGAAAGGACG
ATAGTAGTTCTCGAACTGCCGGCGCACGCGTTAAGTCGACAATCAACCTCTGGATTACAAAATTTGTGAA
AGATTGACTGGTATTCTTAACTATGTTGCTCCTTTTACGCTATGTGGATACGCTGCTTTAATGCCTTTGT
ATCATGCTATTGCTTCCCGTATGGCTTTCATTTTCTCCTCCTTGTATAAATCCTGGTTGCTGTCTCTTTA
TGAGGAGTTGTGGCCCGTTGTCAGGCAACGTGGCGTGGTGTGCACTGTGTTTGCTGACGCAACCCCCACT
GGTTGGGGCATTGCCACCACCTGTCAGCTCCTTTCCGGGACTTTCGCTTTCCCCCTCCCTATTGCCACGG
CGGAACTCATCGCCGCCTGCCTTGCCCGCTGCTGGACAGGGGCTCGGCTGTTGGGCACTGACAATTCCGT
GGTGTTGTCGGGGAAATCATCGTCCTTTCCTTGGCTGCTCGCCTGTGTTGCCACCTGGATTCTGCGCGGG
ACGTCCTTCTGCTACGTCCCTTCGGCCCTCAATCCAGCGGACCTTCCTTCCCGCGGCCTGCTGCCGGCTC
TGCGGCCTCTTCCGCGTCTTCGCCTTCGCCCTCAGACGAGTCGGATCTCCCTTTGGGCCGCCTCCCCGCG
TCGACTTTAAGACCAATGACTTACAAGGCAGCTGTAGATCTTAGCCACTTTTTAAAAGAAAAGGGGGGAC
TGGAAGGGCTAATTCACTCCCAACGAAGACAAGATCTGCTTTTTGCTTGTACTGGGTCTCTCTGGTTAGA
CCAGATCTGAGCCTGGGAGCTCTCTGGCTAACTAGGGAACCCACTGCTTAAGCCTCAATAAAGCTTGCCT
TGAGTGCTTCAAGTAGTGTGTGCCCGTCTGTTGTGTGACTCTGGTAACTAGAGATCCCTCAGACCCTTTT
AGTCAGTGTGGAAAATCTCTAGCAGTACGTATAGTAGTTCATGTCATCTTATTATTCAGTATTTATAACT
TGCAAAGAAATGAATATCAGAGAGTGAGAGGAACTTGTTTATTGCAGCTTATAATGGTTACAAATAAAGC
AATAGCATCACAAATTTCACAAATAAAGCATTTTTTTCACTGCATTCTAGTTGTGGTTTGTCCAAACTCA
TCAATGTATCTTATCATGTCTGGCTCTAGCTATCCCGCCCCTAACTCCGCCCATCCCGCCCCTAACTCCG
CCCAGTTCCGCCCATTCTCCGCCCCATGGCTGACTAATTTTTTTTATTTATGCAGAGGCCGAGGCCGCCT
CGGCCTCTGAGCTATTCCAGAAGTAGTGAGGAGGCTTTTTTGGAGGCCTAGGGACGTACCCAATTCGCCC
TATAGTGAGTCGTATTACGCGCGCTCACTGGCCGTCGTTTTACAACGTCGTGACTGGGAAAACCCTGGCG
TTACCCAACTTAATCGCCTTGCAGCACATCCCCCTTTCGCCAGCTGGCGTAATAGCGAAGAGGCCCGCAC
CGATCGCCCTTCCCAACAGTTGCGCAGCCTGAATGGCGAATGGG
[124 nt withheld, positions 7016-7139]
C
[91 nt withheld, positions 7141-7231]
A
[49 nt withheld, positions 7233-7281]
CCTTTGACGTTGGAGTCCACGTTCTTT
[37 nt withheld, positions 7309-7345]
ACCCTATCTCGGTCTATTCTTTTGATTTATAAGGGATTTTGCCGATTTCGGCCTATTGGTTAAAAAATGA
GCTGATTTAACAAAAATTTAACGCGAATTTTAACAAAATATTAACGCTTACAATTTAGGTGGCACTTTTC
GGGGAAATGTGCGCGGAACCCCTATTTGTTTATTTTTCTAAATACATTCAAATATGTATCCGCTCATGAG
ACAATAACCCTGATAAATGCTTCAATAATATTGAAAAAGGAAGAGTATGAGTATTCAACATTTCCGTGTC
GCCCTTATTCCCTTTTTTGCGGCATTTTGCCTTCCTGTTTTTGCTCACCCAGAAACGCTGGTGAAAGTAA
AAGATGCTGAAGATCAGTTGGGTGCACGAGTGGGTTACATCGAACTGGATCTCAACAGCGGTAAGATCCT
TGAGAGTTTTCGCCCCGAAGAACGTTTTCCAATGATGAGCACTTTTAAAGTTCTGCTATGTGGCGCGGTA
TTATCCCGTATTGACGCCGGGCAAGAGCAACTCGGTCGCCGCATACACTATTCTCAGAATGACTTGGTTG
AGTACTCACCAGTCACAGAAAAGCATCTTACGGATGGCATGACAGTAAGAGAATTATGCAGTGCTGCCAT
AACCATGAGTGATAACACTGCGGCCAACTTACTTCTGACAACGATCGGAGGACCGAAGGAGCTAACCGCT
TTTTTGCACAACATGGGGGATCATGTAACTCGCCTTGATCGTTGGGAACCGGAGCTGAATGAAGCCATAC
CAAACGACGAGCGTGACACCACGATGCCTGTAGCAATGGCAACAACGTTGCGCAAACTATTAACTGGCGA
ACTACTTACTCTAGCTTCCCGGCAACAATTAATAGACTGGATGGAGGCGGATAAAGTTGCAGGACCACTT
CTGCGCTCGGCCCTTCCGGCTGGCTGGTTTATTGCTGATAAATCTGGAGCCGGTGAGCGTGGGTCTCGCG
GTATCATTGCAGCACTGGGGCCAGATGGTAAGCCCTCCCGTATCGTAGTTATCTACACGACGGGGAGTCA
GGCAACTATGGATGAACGAAATAGACAGATCGCTGAGATAGGTGCCTCACTGATTAAGCATTGGTAACTG
TCAGACCAAGTTTACTCATATATACTTTAGATTGATTTAAAACTTCATTTTTAATTTAAAAGGATCTAGG
TGAAGATCCTTTTTGATAATCTCATGACCAAAATCCCTTAACGTGAGTTTTCGTTCCACTGAGCGTCAGA
CCCCGTAGAAAAGATCAAAGGATCTTCTTGAGATCCTTTTTTTCTGCGCGTAATCTGCTGCTTGCAAACA
AAAAAACCACCGCTACCAGCGGTGGTTTGTTTGCCGGATCAAGAGCTACCAACTCTTTTTCCGAAGGTAA
CTGGCTTCAGCAGAGCGCAGATACCAAATACTGTTCTTCTAGTGTAGCCGTAGTTAGGCCACCACTTCAA
GAACTCTGTAGCACCGCCTACATACCTCGCTCTGCTAATCCTGTTACCAGTGGCTGCTGCCAGTGGCGAT
AAGTCGTGTCTTACCGGGTTGGACTCAAGACGATAGTTACCGGATAAGGCGCAGCGGTCGGGCTGAACGG
GGGGTTCGTGCACACAGCCCAGCTTGGAGCGAACGACCTACACCGAACTGAGATACCTACAGCGTGAGCT
ATGAGAAAGCGCCACGCTTCCCGAAGGGAGAAAGGCGGACAGGTATCCGGTAAGCGGCAGGGTCGGAACA
GGAGAGCGCACGAGGGAGCTTCCAGGGGGAAACGCCTGGTATCTTTATAGTCCTGTCGGGTTTCGCCACC
TCTGACTTGAGCGTCGATTTTTGTGATGCTCGTCAGGGGGGCGGAGCCTATGGAAAAACGCCAGCAACGC
GGCCTTTTTACGGTTCCTGGCCTTTTGCTGGCCTTTTGCTCACATGTTCTTTCCTGCGTTATCCCCTGAT
TCTGTGGATAACCGTATTACCGCCTTTGAGTGAGCTGATACCGCTCGCCGCAGCCGAACGACCGAGCGCA
GCGAGTCAGTGAGCGAGGAAGCGGAAGAGCGCCCAATACGCAAACCGCCTCTCCCCGCGCGTTGGCCGAT
TCATTAATGCAGCTGGCACGACAGGTTTCCCGACTGGAAAGCGGGCAGTGAGCGCAACGCAATTAATGTG
AGTTAGCTCACTCATTAGGCACCCCAGGCTTTACACTTTATGCTTCCGGCTCGTATGTTGTGTGGAATTG
TGAGCGGATAACAATTTCACACAGGAAACAGCTATGACCATGATTACGCCAAGCGCGCAATTAACCCTCA
CTAAAGGGAACAAAAGCTGGAGCTGCAAGC
Features (pLannotate 1.2.2; 31 found; start..end, strand, type, name):
      5..231     +  promoter       RSV promoter: Rous sarcoma virus enhancer/promoter
    232..412     +  LTR            5' LTR (truncated): truncated 5' long terminal repeat (LTR) from HIV-1
    459..584     +  misc_feature   HIV-1 Ψ: packaging signal of human immunodeficiency virus type 1
    568..931     +  CDS            HIV-1 gag (fragment): gag protein from human immunodeficiency virus 1; gag
   1077..1310    +  misc_feature   RRE: The Rev response element (RRE) of HIV-1 allows for Rev-dependent mRNA export from the nucleus to the cytoplasm.
   1687..1713    +  CDS            Rev (fragment): human immunodeficiency virus 1 (HIV-1) Rev protein; rev; enhances nuclear export of unspliced and incompletely spliced viral mRNAs
   1720..1743    +  promoter       SV40 promoter (fragment): SV40 early promoter
   1744..1815    +  promoter       SV40 promoter (fragment): SV40 enhancer and early promoter
   1839..1974    +  rep_origin     SV40 ori: SV40 origin of replication
   2020..2616    +  CDS            PuroR (fragment): puromycin N-acetyltransferase; pac from Streptomyces; confers resistance to puromycin
   2665..2782    +  misc_feature   cPPT/CTS: central polypurine tract and central termination sequence of HIV-1
   2847..2913    +  CDS            small t antigen (fragment): SV40 (simian virus 40) small t antigen
   2920..4098    +  promoter       EF-1α promoter: strong constitutive promoter for human elongation factor EF-1α
   4115..5431    +  CDS            GTF2E1 (sequence withheld): T2EA_HUMAN - Also known as TF2E1. Experimental evidence at protein level: Swiss-Prot protein existence level 1. Recruits TFIIH to the initiation complex and stimulates the RNA polymerase II C-terminal domain kinase and DNA-dependent ATPase activities of TFIIH. Both TFIIH and TFIIE are required for promoter clearance by RNA polymerase. From Homo sapiens (Human).
   5447..5500    +  promoter       U6 promoter (fragment): RNA polymerase III promoter for human U6 snRNA
   5542..6130    +  misc_feature   WPRE: woodchuck hepatitis virus posttranscriptional regulatory element
   6181..6200    +  misc_feature   cPPT/CTS (fragment): central polypurine tract and central termination sequence of HIV-1
   6202..6435    +  LTR            3' LTR (ΔU3): self-inactivating 3' long terminal repeat (LTR) from HIV-1
   6513..6634    +  polyA_signal   SV40 poly(A) signal: SV40 polyadenylation signal
   6674..6809    +  rep_origin     SV40 ori: SV40 origin of replication
   6830..6848    -  promoter       T7 promoter: promoter for bacteriophage T7 RNA polymerase
   6856..7011    +  CDS            lacZα (fragment): LacZα fragment of β-galactosidase; lacZ fragment
   7016..7444    +  rep_origin     f1 ori (sequence partly withheld): f1 bacteriophage origin of replication; arrow indicates direction of (+) strand synthesis
   7497..7601    +  promoter       AmpR promoter: bla
   7602..8462    +  CDS            AmpR: β-lactamase; bla; confers resistance to ampicillin, carbenicillin, and related antibiotics
   8633..9221    +  rep_origin     ori: high-copy-number ColE1/pMB1/pBR322/pUC origin of replication
   9404..9496    +  CDS            lacI (fragment): lac repressor; lacI; The lac repressor binds to the lac operator to inhibit transcription in E. coli. This inhibition can be relieved by adding lactose or isopropyl-β-D-thiogalactopyranoside (IPTG).
   9509..9530    +  protein_bind   CAP binding site: CAP binding activates transcription in the presence of cAMP. E. coli catabolite activator protein
   9545..9575    +  promoter       lac promoter: promoter for the E. coli lac operon
   9583..9599    +  protein_bind   lac operator: The lac repressor binds to the lac operator to inhibit transcription in E. coli. This inhibition can be relieved by adding lactose or isopropyl-β-D-thiogalactopyranoside (IPTG). lac repressor encoded by lacI
   9644..9662    +  promoter       T3 promoter: promoter for bacteriophage T3 RNA polymerase
