[The description below was written by a language model from this plasmid's Addgene catalogue record and pLannotate feature annotations shown in this document.]
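Description:
TFORF1086 is a lentiviral mammalian expression plasmid built on the pLX_TRC317 backbone and carrying the human GTF2E1 open reading frame. GTF2E1 encodes the alpha subunit of general transcription factor TFIIE, which recruits TFIIH to the RNA polymerase II initiation complex. The plasmid belongs to a barcoded transcription factor ORF collection in which each ORF is paired with a unique 24-bp barcode, so that the overexpressed factor can be identified in pooled screens. In bacteria it is maintained through a high-copy ColE1/pUC-type origin and ampicillin resistance (AmpR). An f1 origin and remnants of lac and T7/T3 cloning elements are also present in the backbone. The depositor notes that the plasmid can recombine, as is common for LTR-containing vectors.

The viral portion has a third-generation, self-inactivating layout. An RSV promoter drives a truncated HIV-1 5' LTR, followed by the Ψ packaging signal with a partial gag sequence, the RRE for Rev-dependent RNA export, and a cPPT/CTS. The cassette ends in a ΔU3 3' LTR with a downstream SV40 polyadenylation signal. Within the transfer region, an SV40 promoter drives the puromycin N-acetyltransferase gene for selection of transduced cells. A separate EF-1α promoter then drives GTF2E1, and a WPRE downstream enhances transcript expression. The feature table does not annotate the barcode. A short unannotated stretch and a small fragment called as U6 promoter lie between the ORF and the WPRE, but the record does not state where the barcode sits. No epitope tag or reporter is annotated. The construct is intended for constitutive GTF2E1 overexpression after lentiviral transduction, individually or in pooled screens such as directed differentiation studies.
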