Addgene plasmid #141791: TFORF1086
Purpose: Lentiviral vector for overexpressing transcription factor ORFs with unique 24-bp barcodes. Barcodes facilitate identification of transcription factors in pooled screens.
Depositing lab: Feng Zhang. Depositing organization: Broad Institute. Publication: A transcription factor atlas of directed differentiation. Joung J, Ma S, Tay T, Geiger-Schuller KR, Kirchgatterer PC, Verdine VK, Guo B, Arias-Garcia MA, Allen WE, Singh A, Kuksenko O, Abudayyeh OO, Gootenberg JS, Fu Z, Macrae RK, Buenrostro JD, Regev A, Zhang F. Cell. 2023 Jan 5;186(1):209-229.e26. doi: 10.1016/j.cell.2022.11.026. PubMed 36608654.
Backbone
  Vector backbone: pLX_TRC317
  Backbone manufacturer: Broad Institute Genetic Perturbation Platform
  Backbone size w/o insert (bp): 8264
  Vector type: Mammalian Expression, Lentiviral
  Selectable markers: Puromycin
Growth in bacteria
  Bacterial resistance: Ampicillin, 100 μg/mL
  Growth temperature: 30°C
  Growth strain: NEB Stable
  Copy number: High Copy
Gene/Insert
  Gene/Insert name: GTF2E1
  Species: H. sapiens (human)
  Insert size (bp): 1421
  Entrez Gene: GTF2E1 (a.k.a. FE, TF2E1, TFIIE-A)
  Promoter: EF1a
  Cloning method: Unknown
  Sequencing primers: 5′ GGGTGGAGACTGAAGTTAGGCCAG; 3′ CACATAGCGTAAAAGGAGCAACATAG
Terms and licenses: Academic/Nonprofit Terms; Industry Terms: Not Available to Industry
Depositor comments: NM_005513,XM_011512745,XM_011512744,ENST00000283875 . The transcription factor ORF portion of this plasmid was synthesized by Genewiz. Please test multiple small colonies in case of plasmid recombination. To make this collection available in a timely manner, a portion of this collection was not fully sequenced by Addgene. If an Addgene verified full plasmid sequence is not available, please contact us prior to placing an order to request the full sequence.
How to cite: TFORF1086 was a gift from Feng Zhang (Addgene plasmid # 141791 ; http://n2t.net/addgene:141791 ; RRID:Addgene_141791)
