>Addgene plasmid #141791 | TFORF1086 | depositor partial sequence | sequence record 277510 | Insert
ACCGCCACC
[1317 nt withheld, positions 10-1326]
TAGTAATGAACTAGTCCGTAACTTGAAAGTATTTCGATTTCTTGGCTTTATATATCTTGTGGAAAGGACG
ATAGTAGTTCTCGAACTGCCGGCGC
