>Addgene plasmid #141791 | TFORF1086 | depositor partial sequence | sequence record 277511 | Barcode
TAGTAGTTCTCGAACTGCCGGCGC
